Addgene plasmid #126731: pZ_lacO-cP-AOX1-NpgA
Purpose: yeast plasmid overexpressing NpgA
Depositing lab: Menghao Cai. Depositing organization: East China University of Science and Technology. Publication: Engineered ethanol-driven biosynthetic system for improving production of acetyl-CoA derived drugs in Crabtree-negative yeast. Liu Y, Bai C, Liu Q, Xu Q, Qian Z, Peng Q, Yu J, Xu M, Zhou X, Zhang Y, Cai M. Metab Eng. 2019 Jul;54:275-284. doi: 10.1016/j.ymben.2019.05.001. Epub 2019 May 9. PubMed 31077813.
Backbone
  Vector backbone: pPICZ B
  Backbone manufacturer: Invitrogen
  Backbone size w/o insert (bp): 3328
  Vector type: Yeast Expression
  Selectable markers: Zeocin
Growth in bacteria
  Bacterial resistance: Bleocin (Zeocin), 50 μg/mL
  Growth temperature: 37°C
  Growth strain: DH5alpha
  Copy number: Unknown
Gene/Insert
  Gene/Insert name: npgA
  Species: Aspergillus nidulans
  Insert size (bp): 1032
  Mutation: G951A,C957A
  GenBank ID: BN001301.1
  Tag / fusion protein: 6xHis (C terminal on insert)
  Cloning method: Gibson Cloning
Terms and licenses: Academic/Nonprofit Terms; Industry Terms: Not Available to Industry
How to cite: pZ_lacO-cP-AOX1-NpgA was a gift from Menghao Cai (Addgene plasmid # 126731 ; http://n2t.net/addgene:126731 ; RRID:Addgene_126731)
