[The description below was written by a language model from this plasmid's Addgene catalogue record and pLannotate feature annotations shown in this document.]
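Description:
pZ_lacO-cP-AOX1-NpgA is a yeast expression plasmid built on the Invitrogen pPICZ B backbone, a vector designed for the methylotrophic yeast Pichia pastoris (Komagataella phaffii). It is propagated in E. coli through a high-copy ColE1/pUC-type origin. It carries no yeast replication origin, so, as is usual for pPICZ-type vectors, it would be expected to be maintained by integration into the host genome. A single Sh ble (BleoR) gene confers Zeocin resistance in both hosts. It is placed behind tandem TEF1 (yeast) and EM7 (bacterial) promoters and is followed by the CYC1 terminator.

The payload is the 1,032 bp npgA coding sequence from Aspergillus nidulans, recorded with two nucleotide changes (G951A and C957A) and a C-terminal 6xHis tag. The short "capTEV" fragment annotated just after the gene corresponds to this tag. NpgA is a broad-specificity 4'-phosphopantetheinyl transferase that moves the phosphopantetheine arm from coenzyme A onto acyl- or peptidyl-carrier protein domains. This converts polyketide synthases, nonribosomal peptide synthetases and related enzymes to their active holo forms.

Instead of the full-length methanol-inducible AOX1 promoter, the gene sits behind a synthetic arrangement of a lac operator upstream of a roughly 180 bp AOX1 promoter fragment, which matches the "lacO-cP-AOX1" (core promoter) part of the name. The AOX1 terminator ends the transcript. Such a design suggests that expression depends on a LacI-based transcriptional regulator supplied in trans, although the record does not describe that partner. The stated purpose is NpgA overexpression in yeast, and the associated publication concerns an ethanol-driven biosynthetic system for acetyl-CoA-derived drugs in a Crabtree-negative yeast.
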