Features (pLannotate 1.2.2; 11 found; start..end, strand, type, name):
     73..89      +  protein_bind   lac operator: The lac repressor binds to the lac operator to inhibit transcription in E. coli. This inhibition can be relieved by adding lactose or isopropyl-β-D-thiogalactopyranoside (IPTG). lac repressor encoded by lacI
     99..278     +  promoter       AOX1 promoter (fragment): Pichia pastoris AOX1; inducible promoter, regulated by methanol
    278..1309    +  CDS            npgA: PPTA_EMENI - Also known as cfwA. Experimental evidence at protein level: Swiss-Prot protein existence level 1. Transfers the 4'-phosphopantetheine moiety from coenzyme A to a Ser of an acyl-carrier-protein. The enzyme is able to transfer the cofactor to a broad range of enzymes with acyl- or peptidyl-carrier protein domains. Required for primary biological processes such as growth and asexual/sexual development, and activates target enzymes involved in the synthesis of metabolites such as fatty acids, polyketides and nonribosomal peptides, lysine, siderophore, penicillin, sterigmatocystin, sha
   1310..1327    +  CDS            capTEV™ (fragment): composite tag for in vivo biotinylation, TEV protease cleavage, and 6xHis tagging
   1338..1403    +  CDS            AOX1 (fragment): ALOX1_KOMPC - Experimental evidence at protein level: Swiss-Prot protein existence level 1. Major isoform of alcohol oxidase, which catalyzes the oxidation of methanol to formaldehyde and hydrogen peroxide, the first step in the methanol utilization pathway of methylotrophic yeasts. From Komagataella phaffii (strain ATCC 76273 / CBS 7435 / CECT 11047 / NRRL Y-11430 / Wegner 21-1) (Yeast) (Pichia pastoris).
   1407..1653    +  terminator     AOX1 terminator: Pichia pastoris AOX1; transcription terminator for AOX1
   1674..2081    +  promoter       TEF1 promoter: S. cerevisiae TEF1; promoter for EF-1α
   2088..2135    +  promoter       EM7 promoter: synthetic bacterial promoter&nbsp
   2154..2528    +  CDS            BleoR: antibiotic-binding protein; Sh ble from Streptoalloteichus hindustanus; confers resistance to bleomycin, phleomycin, and Zeocin™
   2594..2841    +  terminator     CYC1 terminator: S. cerevisiae CYC1; transcription terminator for CYC1
   2916..3504    -  rep_origin     ori: high-copy-number ColE1/pMB1/pBR322/pUC origin of replication
>Addgene plasmid #126731 | pZ_lacO-cP-AOX1-NpgA | addgene full sequence | sequence record 248145 | Addgene NGS Result
GGGGTCTGACGCTCAGTGGAACGAAAACTCACGTTAAGGGATTTTGGTCATGAGATCAGATCTTGTGTGG
AATTGTGAGCGGATAACAATTTCACACACTAACCCCTACTTGACAGCAATATATAAACAGAAGGAAGCTG
CCCTGTCTTAAACCTTTTTTTTTATCATCATTATTAGCTTACTTTCATAATTGCGACTGGTTCCAATTGA
CAAGCTTTTGATTTTAACGACTTTTAACGACAACTTGAGAAGATCAAAAAACAACTAATTATTCGAAATG
GTGCAAGACACATCAAGCGCAAGCACTTCGCCAATTTTAACAAGATGGTACATCGACACCCGCCCTCTAA
CCGCCTCAACAGCAGCCCTTCCTCTCCTTGAAACCCTCCAGCCCGCTGATCAAATCTCCGTCCAAAAATA
CTACCATCTGAAGGATAAACACATGTCTCTCGCCTCTAATCTGCTCAAATACCTCTTCGTCCACCGAAAC
TGTCGCATCCCCTGGTCTTCAATCGTGATCTCTCGAACCCCAGATCCGCACAGACGACCATGCTATATTC
CACCCTCAGGCTCACAGGAAGACAGCTTCAAAGACGGATATACCGGCATCAACGTTGAGTTCAACGTCAG
CCACCAAGCCTCAATGGTCGCGATCGCGGGAACAGCTTTTACTCCCAATAGTGGTGGGGACAGCAAACTC
AAACCCGAAGTCGGAATTGATATTACGTGCGTAAACGAGCGGCAGGGACGGAACGGGGAAGAGCGGAGCC
TGGAATCGCTACGTCAATATATTGATATATTCTCGGAAGTGTTTTCCACTGCAGAGATGGCCAATATAAG
GAGGTTAGATGGAGTCTCATCATCCTCACTGTCTGCTGATCGTCTTGTGGACTACGGGTACAGACTCTTC
TACACTTACTGGGCGCTCAAAGAGGCGTATATAAAAATGACTGGGGAGGCCCTCTTAGCACCGTGGTTAC
GGGAACTGGAATTCAGTAATGTCGTCGCCCCGGCCGCTGTTGCGGAGAGTGGGGATTCGGCTGGGGATTT
CGGGGAGCCGTATACGGGTGTCAGGACGACTTTATATAAAAATCTCGTTGAGGATGTGAGGATTGAAGTT
GCTGCTCTGGGCGGTGATTACCTATTTGCAACGGCTGCGAGGGGTGGTGGGATTGGAGCTAGTTCTAGAC
CAGGAGGTGGTCCAGACGGAAGTGGTATCCGAAGCCAGGATCCCTGGAGGCCTTTCAAGAAGTTAGATAT
AGAGCGAGATATCCAGCCCTGTGCGACTGGGGTGTGTAATTGCCTATCCCATCATCATCATCATCATTGA
GTTTGTAGCCTTAGACATGACTGTTCCTCAGTTCAAGTTGGGCACTTACGAGAAGACCGGTCTTGCTAGA
TTCTAATCAAGAGGATGTCAGAATGCCATTTGCCTGAGAGATGCAGGCTTCATTTTTGATACTTTTTTAT
TTGTAACCTATATAGTATAGGATTTTTTTTGTCATTTTGTTTCTTCTCGTACGAGCTTGCTCCTGATCAG
CCTATCTCGCAGCTGATGAATATCTTGTGGTAGGGGTTTGGGAAAATCATTCGAGTTTGATGTTTTTCTT
GGTATTTCCCACTCCTCTTCAGAGTACAGAAGATTAAGTGAGACCTTCGTTTGTGCGGATCCCCCACACA
CCATAGCTTCAAAATGTTTCTACTCCTTTTTTACTCTTCCAGATTTTCTCGGACTCCGCGCATCGCCGTA
CCACTTCAAAACACCCAAGCACAGCATACTAAATTTCCCCTCTTTCTTCCTCTAGGGTGTCGTTAATTAC
CCGTACTAAAGGTTTGGAAAAGAAAAAAGAGACCGCCTCGTTTCTTTTTCTTCGTCGAAAAAGGCAATAA
AAATTTTTATCACGTTTCTTTTTCTTGAAAATTTTTTTTTTTGATTTTTTTCTCTTTCGATGACCTCCCA
TTGATATTTAAGTTAATAAACGGTCTTCAATTTCTCAAGTTTCAGTTTCATTTTTCTTGTTCTATTACAA
CTTTTTTTACTTCTTGCTCATTAGAAAGAAAGCATAGCAATCTAATCTAAGGGCGGTGTTGACAATTAAT
CATCGGCATAGTATATCGGCATAGTATAATACGACAAGGTGAGGAACTAAACCATGGCCAAGTTGACCAG
TGCCGTTCCGGTGCTCACCGCGCGCGACGTCGCCGGAGCGGTCGAGTTCTGGACCGACCGGCTCGGGTTC
TCCCGGGACTTCGTGGAGGACGACTTCGCCGGTGTGGTCCGGGACGACGTGACCCTGTTCATCAGCGCGG
TCCAGGACCAGGTGGTGCCGGACAACACCCTGGCCTGGGTGTGGGTGCGCGGCCTGGACGAGCTGTACGC
CGAGTGGTCGGAGGTCGTGTCCACGAACTTCCGGGACGCCTCCGGGCCGGCCATGACCGAGATCGGCGAG
CAGCCGTGGGGGCGGGAGTTCGCCCTGCGCGACCCGGCCGGCAACTGCGTGCACTTCGTGGCCGAGGAGC
AGGACTGACACGTCCGACGCGGCCCGACGGGTCCGAGGCCTCGGAGATCCGTCCCCCTTTTCCTTTGTCG
ATATCATGTAATTAGTTATGTCACGCTTACATTCACGCCCTCCCCCCACATCCGCTCTAACCGAAAAGGA
AGGAGTTAGACAACCTGAAGTCTAGGTCCCTATTTATTTTTTTATAGTTATGTTAGTATTAAGAACGTTA
TTTATATTTCAAATTTTTCTTTTTTTTCTGTACAGACGCGTGTACGCATGTAACATTATACTGAAAACCT
TGCTTGAGAAGGTTTTGGGACGCTCGAAGGCTTTAATTTGCAAGCTGGAGACCAACATGTGAGCAAAAGG
CCAGCAAAAGGCCAGGAACCGTAAAAAGGCCGCGTTGCTGGCGTTTTTCCATAGGCTCCGCCCCCCTGAC
GAGCATCACAAAAATCGACGCTCAAGTCAGAGGTGGCGAAACCCGACAGGACTATAAAGATACCAGGCGT
TTCCCCCTGGAAGCTCCCTCGTGCGCTCTCCTGTTCCGACCCTGCCGCTTACCGGATACCTGTCCGCCTT
TCTCCCTTCGGGAAGCGTGGCGCTTTCTCATAGCTCACGCTGTAGGTATCTCAGTTCGGTGTAGGTCGTT
CGCTCCAAGCTGGGCTGTGTGCACGAACCCCCCGTTCAGCCCGACCGCTGCGCCTTATCCGGTAACTATC
GTCTTGAGTCCAACCCGGTAAGACACGACTTATCGCCACTGGCAGCAGCCACTGGTAACAGGATTAGCAG
AGCGAGGTATGTAGGCGGTGCTACAGAGTTCTTGAAGTGGTGGCCTAACTACGGCTACACTAGAAGAACA
GTATTTGGTATCTGCGCTCTGCTGAAGCCAGTTACCTTCGGAAAAAGAGTTGGTAGCTCTTGATCCGGCA
AACAAACCACCGCTGGTAGCGGTGGTTTTTTTGTTTGCAAGCAGCAGATTACGCGCAGAAAAAAAGGATC
TCAAGAAGATCCTTTGATCTTTTCTAC
